>Addgene plasmid #235154 | pAAV[FLEX]-CAG-EGFP-miR-206-sponge | addgene full sequence | sequence record 469879 | Addgene NGS Result
TTGAGATCCTTTTTTTCTGCGCGTAATCTGCTGCTTGCAAACAAAAAAACCACCGCTACCAGCGGTGGTT
TGTTTGCCGGATCAAGAGCTACCAACTCTTTTTCCGAAGGTAACTGGCTTCAGCAGAGCGCAGATACCAA
ATACTGTTCTTCTAGTGTAGCCGTAGTTAGGCCACCACTTCAAGAACTCTGTAGCACCGCCTACATACCT
CGCTCTGCTAATCCTGTTACCAGTGGCTGCTGCCAGTGGCGATAAGTCGTGTCTTACCGGGTTGGACTCA
AGACGATAGTTACCGGATAAGGCGCAGCGGTCGGGCTGAACGGGGGGTTCGTGCACACAGCCCAGCTTGG
AGCGAACGACCTACACCGAACTGAGATACCTACAGCGTGAGCTATGAGAAAGCGCCACGCTTCCCGAAGG
GAGAAAGGCGGACAGGTATCCGGTAAGCGGCAGGGTCGGAACAGGAGAGCGCACGAGGGAGCTTCCAGGG
GGAAACGCCTGGTATCTTTATAGTCCTGTCGGGTTTCGCCACCTCTGACTTGAGCGTCGATTTTTGTGAT
GCTCGTCAGGGGGGCGGAGCCTATGGAAAAACGCCAGCAACGCGGCCTTTTTACGGTTCCTGGCCTTTTG
CTGGCCTTTTGCTCACATGTCCTGCAGGCAGCTGCGCGCTCGCTCGCTCACTGAGGCCGCCCGGGCGTCG
GGCGACCTTTGGTCGCCCGGCCTCAGTGAGCGAGCGAGCGCGCAGAGAGGGAGTGGCCAACTCCATCACT
AGGGGTTCCTGCGGCCGCACGCGTGTCGACATTGATTATTGACTAGTTATTAATAGTAATCAATTACGGG
GTCATTAGTTCATAGCCCATATATGGAGTTCCGCGTTACATAACTTACGGTAAATGGCCCGCCTGGCTGA
CCGCCCAACGACCCCCGCCCATTGACGTCAATAATGACGTATGTTCCCATAGTAACGCCAATAGGGACTT
TCCATTGACGTCAATGGGTGGAGTATTTACGGTAAACTGCCCACTTGGCAGTACATCAAGTGTATCATAT
GCCAAGTACGCCCCCTATTGACGTCAATGACGGTAAATGGCCCGCCTGGCATTATGCCCAGTACATGACC
TTATGGGACTTTCCTACTTGGCAGTACATCTACGTATTAGTCATCGCTATTACCATGGTCGAGGTGAGCC
CCACGTTCTGCTTCACTCTCCCCATCTCCCCCCCCTCCCCACCCCCAATTTTGTATTTATTTATTTTTTA
ATTATTTTGTGCAGCGATGGGGGCGGGGGGGGGGGGGGGGCGCGCGCCAGGCGGGGCGGGGCGGGGCGAG
GGGCGGGGCGGGGCGAGGCGGAGAGGTGCGGCGGCAGCCAATCAGAGCGGCGCGCTCCGAAAGTTTCCTT
TTATGGCGAGGCGGCGGCGGCGGCGGCCCTATAAAAAGCGAAGCGCGCGGCGGGCGGGAGTCGCTGCGCG
CTGCCTTCGCCCCGTGCCCCGCTCCGCCGCCGCCTCGCGCCGCCCGCCCCGGCTCTGACTGACCGCGTTA
CTCCCACAGGTGAGCGGGCGGGACGGCCCTTCTCCTCCGGGCTGTAATTAGCGCTTGGTTTAATGACGGC
TTGTTTCTTTTCTGTGGCTGCGTGAAAGCCTTGAGGGGCTCCGGGAGGGCCCTTTGTGCGGGGGGAGCGG
CTCGGGGGGTGCGTGCGTGTGTGTGTGCGTGGGGAGCGCCGCGTGCGGCTCCGCGCTGCCCGGCGGCTGT
GAGCGCTGCGGGCGCGGCGCGGGGCTTTGTGCGCTCCGCAGTGTGCGCGAGGGGAGCGCGGCCGGGGGCG
GTGCCCCGCGGTGCGGGGGGGGCTGCGAGGGGAACAAAGGCTGCGTGCGGGGTGTGTGCGTGGGGGGGTG
AGCAGGGGGTGTGGGCGCGTCGGTCGGGCTGCAACCCCCCCTGCACCCCCCTCCCCGAGTTGCTGAGCAC
GGCCCGGCTTCGGGTGCGGGGCTCCGTACGGGGCGTGGCGCGGGGCTCGCCGTGCCGGGCGGGGGGTGGC
GGCAGGTGGGGGTGCCGGGCGGGGCGGGGCCGCCTCGGGCCGGGGAGGGCTCGGGGGAGGGGCGCGGCGG
CCCCCGGAGCGCCGGCGGCTGTCGAGGCGCGGCGAGCCGCAGCCATTGCCTTTTATGGTAATCGTGCGAG
AGGGCGCAGGGACTTCCTTTGTCCCAAATCTGTGCGGAGCCGAAATCTGGGAGGCGCCGCCGCACCCCCT
CTAGCGGGCGCGGGGCGAAGCGGTGCGGCGCCGGCAGGAAGGAAATGGGCGGGGAGGGCCTTCGTGCGTC
GCCGCGCCGCCGTCCCCTTCTCCCTCTCCAGCCTCGGGGCTGTCCGCGGGGGGACGGCTGCCTTCGGGGG
GGACGGGGCAGGGCGGGGTTCGGCTTCTGGCGTGTGACCGGCGGCTCTAGAGCCTCTGCTAACCATGTTC
ATGCCTTCTTCTTTTTCCTACAGCTCCTGGGCAACGTGCTGGTTATTGTGCTGTCTCATCATTTTGGCAA
AGAATTCCGTACGGCCGGTACCCTTCAGGTCGACGTCGATAACTTCGTATAGCATACATTATACGAAGTT
ATCCGAATCGCAATAACTTCGTATAGGATACTTTATACGAAGTTATTTGGCGCGCCCCCACTTTGTACAA
GAAAGCTGGGTGTCGACGCATATCGATGGGACCCTGGAATGTGTTAAGTGTGTGGATATTCTGGAATGTG
TTAAGTGTGTGGGGGACCCTGGAATGTGTTAAGTGTGTGGATATTCTGGAATGTGTTAAGTGTGTGGGGG
ACCCTGGAATGTGTTAAGTGTGTGGATATTCTGGAATGTGTTAAGTGTGTGGGGGACCCTGGAATGTGTT
AAGTGTGTGGATATTCTGGAATGTGTTAAGTGTGTGGGGACCCTGGAATGTGTTAAGTGTGTGGATATTC
TGGAATGTGTTAAGTGTGTGGGGGACCCTGGAATGTGTTAAGTGTGTGGATATTCTGGAATGTGTTAAGT
GTGTGGGGACCCAGATCTCCACATTCCATAGTGAGCAAATGACCGATTAAGTCCTCCACACTTTACTTGT
ACAGCTCGTCCATGCCGAGAGTGATCCCGGCGGCGGTCACGAACTCCAGCAGGACCATGTGATCGCGCTT
CTCGTTGGGGTCTTTGCTCAGGGCGGACTGGGTGCTCAGGTAGTGGTTGTCGGGCAGCAGCACGGGGCCG
TCGCCGATGGGGGTGTTCTGCTGGTAGTGGTCGGCGAGCTGCACGCTGCCGTCCTCGATGTTGTGGCGGA
TCTTGAAGTTCACCTTGATGCCGTTCTTCTGCTTGTCGGCCATGATATAGACGTTGTGGCTGTTGTAGTT
GTACTCCAGCTTGTGCCCCAGGATGTTGCCGTCCTCCTTGAAGTCGATGCCCTTCAGCTCGATGCGGTTC
ACCAGGGTGTCGCCCTCGAACTTCACCTCGGCGCGGGTCTTGTAGTTGCCGTCGTCCTTGAAGAAGATGG
TGCGCTCCTGGACGTAGCCTTCGGGCATGGCGGACTTGAAGAAGTCGTGCTGCTTCATGTGGTCGGGGTA
GCGGCTGAAGCACTGCACGCCGTAGGTCAGGGTGGTCACGAGGGTGGGCCAGGGCACGGGCAGCTTGCCG
GTGGTGCAGATGAACTTCAGGGTCAGCTTGCCGTAGGTGGCATCGCCCTCGCCCTCGCCGGACACGCTGA
ACTTGTGGCCGTTTACGTCGCCGTCCAGCTCGACCAGGATGGGCACCACCCCGGTGAACAGCTCCTCGCC
CTTGCTCACCATCATGGTGGCCTCGAGCTTTTTTGTACAAGGCCGGCCTTGATAACTTCGTATAATGTAT
GCTATACGAAGTTATCCGAATCGCAATAACTTCGTATAAAGTATCCTATACGAAGTTATCGAAGATCATC
AAGCTTATCGATAATCAACCTCTGGATTACAAAATTTGTGAAAGATTGACTGGTATTCTTAACTATGTTG
CTCCTTTTACGCTATGTGGATACGCTGCTTTAATGCCTTTGTATCATGCTATTGCTTCCCGTATGGCTTT
CATTTTCTCCTCCTTGTATAAATCCTGGTTGCTGTCTCTTTATGAGGAGTTGTGGCCCGTTGTCAGGCAA
CGTGGCGTGGTGTGCACTGTGTTTGCTGACGCAACCCCCACTGGTTGGGGCATTGCCACCACCTGTCAGC
TCCTTTCCGGGACTTTCGCTTTCCCCCTCCCTATTGCCACGGCGGAACTCATCGCCGCCTGCCTTGCCCG
CTGCTGGACAGGGGCTCGGCTGTTGGGCACTGACAATTCCGTGGTGTTGTCGGGGAAATCATCGTCCTTT
CCTTGGCTGCTCGCCTATGTTGCCACCTGGATTCTGCGCGGGACGTCCTTCTGCTACGTCCCTTCGGCCC
TCAATCCAGCGGACCTTCCTTCCCGCGGCCTGCTGCCGGCTCTGCGGCCTCTTCCGCGTCTTCGCCTTCG
CCCTCAGACGAGTCGGATCTCCCTTTGGGCCGCCTCCCCGCATCGATACCGAGCGCTGCTCGAGAGATCG
ATCTGCCTCGACTGTGCCTTCTAGTTGCCAGCCATCTGTTGTTTGCCCCTCCCCCGTGCCTTCCTTGACC
CTGGAAGGTGCCACTCCCACTGTCCTTTCCTAATAAAATGAGGAAATTGCATCGCATTGTCTGAGTAGGT
GTCATTCTATTCTGGGGGGTGGGGTGGGGCAGGACAGCAAGGGGGAGGATTGGGAAGACAATAGCAGGCA
TGCTGGGGACACGTGCGGACCGAGCGGCCGCAGGAACCCCTAGTGATGGAGTTGGCCACTCCCTCTCTGC
GCGCTCGCTCGCTCACTGAGGCCGGGCGACCAAAGGTCGCCCGACGCCCGGGCTTTGCCCGGGCGGCCTC
AGTGAGCGAGCGAGCGCGCAGCTGCCTGCAGGGGCGCCTGATGCGGTATTTTCTCCTTACGCATCTGTGC
GGTATTTCACACCGCATA
[95 nt withheld, positions 4989-5083]
T
[46 nt withheld, positions 5085-5130]
C
[141 nt withheld, positions 5132-5272]
CCTTTGACGTTGGAGTCCACGTTCTTT
[37 nt withheld, positions 5300-5336]
ACTCTATCTCGGGCTATTCTTTTGATTTATAAGGGATTTTGCCGATTTCGGTCTATTGGTTAAAAAATGA
GCTGATTTAACAAAAATTTAACGCGAATTTTAACAAAATATTAACGTTTACAATTTTATGGTGCACTCTC
AGTACAATCTGCTCTGATGCCGCATAGTTAAGCCAGCCCCGACACCCGCCAACACCCGCTGACGCGCCCT
GACGGGCTTGTCTGCTCCCGGCATCCGCTTACAGACAAGCTGTGACCGTCTCCGGGAGCTGCATGTGTCA
GAGGTTTTCACCGTCATCACCGAAACGCGCGAGACGAAAGGGCCTCGTGATACGCCTATTTTTATAGGTT
AATGTCATGATAATAATGGTTTCTTAGACGTCAGGTGGCACTTTTCGGGGAAATGTGCGCGGAACCCCTA
TTTGTTTATTTTTCTAAATACATTCAAATATGTATCCGCTCATGAGACAATAACCCTGATAAATGCTTCA
ATAATATTGAAAAAGGAAGAGTATGAGTATTCAACATTTCCGTGTCGCCCTTATTCCCTTTTTTGCGGCA
TTTTGCCTTCCTGTTTTTGCTCACCCAGAAACGCTGGTGAAAGTAAAAGATGCTGAAGATCAGTTGGGTG
CACGAGTGGGTTACATCGAACTGGATCTCAACAGCGGTAAGATCCTTGAGAGTTTTCGCCCCGAAGAACG
TTTTCCAATGATGAGCACTTTTAAAGTTCTGCTATGTGGCGCGGTATTATCCCGTATTGACGCCGGGCAA
GAGCAACTCGGTCGCCGCATACACTATTCTCAGAATGACTTGGTTGAGTACTCACCAGTCACAGAAAAGC
ATCTTACGGATGGCATGACAGTAAGAGAATTATGCAGTGCTGCCATAACCATGAGTGATAACACTGCGGC
CAACTTACTTCTGACAACGATCGGAGGACCGAAGGAGCTAACCGCTTTTTTGCACAACATGGGGGATCAT
GTAACTCGCCTTGATCGTTGGGAACCGGAGCTGAATGAAGCCATACCAAACGACGAGCGTGACACCACGA
TGCCTGTAGCAATGGCAACAACGTTGCGCAAACTATTAACTGGCGAACTACTTACTCTAGCTTCCCGGCA
ACAATTAATAGACTGGATGGAGGCGGATAAAGTTGCAGGACCACTTCTGCGCTCGGCCCTTCCGGCTGGC
TGGTTTATTGCTGATAAATCTGGAGCCGGTGAGCGTGGGTCTCGCGGTATCATTGCAGCACTGGGGCCAG
ATGGTAAGCCCTCCCGTATCGTAGTTATCTACACGACGGGGAGTCAGGCAACTATGGATGAACGAAATAG
ACAGATCGCTGAGATAGGTGCCTCACTGATTAAGCATTGGTAACTGTCAGACCAAGTTTACTCATATATA
CTTTAGATTGATTTAAAACTTCATTTTTAATTTAAAAGGATCTAGGTGAAGATCCTTTTTGATAATCTCA
TGACCAAAATCCCTTAACGTGAGTTTTCGTTCCACTGAGCGTCAGACCCCGTAGAAAAGATCAAAGGATC
TTC
Features (pLannotate 1.2.2; 22 found; start..end, strand, type, name):
      1..589     +  rep_origin     ori: high-copy-number ColE1/pMB1/pBR322/pUC origin of replication
    662..689     +  repeat_region  AAV2 ITR (fragment): inverted terminal repeat of adeno-associated virus serotype 2 inverted
    718..745     +  repeat_region  AAV2 ITR (fragment): inverted terminal repeat of adeno-associated virus serotype 2 inverted
    798..1177    +  enhancer       CMV enhancer: human cytomegalovirus immediate early enhancer
   1179..1456    +  promoter       chicken β-actin promoter: No description available
   1457..2473    +  intron         chimeric intron: chimera between introns from chicken β-actin and rabbit β-globin
   2471..2527    +  CDS            HBB (fragment): HBB_LEPEU - Experimental evidence at protein level: Swiss-Prot protein existence level 1. Involved in oxygen transport from the lung to the various peripheral tissues. From Lepus europaeus (European hare).
   2559..2592    +  protein_bind   loxP: Cre-mediated recombination occurs in the 8-bp core sequence (GCATACAT). Cre recombinase
   2603..2636    +  protein_bind   lox2272: Cre-mediated recombination occurs in the 8-bp core sequence (GGATACTT). lox2272 sites are compatible with each other, but incompatible with loxP or loxN sites (Lee and Saito, 1988). Cre recombinase
   2648..2668    +  protein_bind   attB2: mutant version of attB; core recombination site for the Gateway® BP reaction BP Clonase™
   3073..3792    -  CDS            EGFP: the original enhanced GFP (Yang et al., 1996) mammalian codon-optimized
   3832..3865    -  protein_bind   loxP: Cre-mediated recombination occurs in the 8-bp core sequence (GCATACAT). Cre recombinase
   3876..3909    -  protein_bind   lox2272: Cre-mediated recombination occurs in the 8-bp core sequence (GGATACTT). lox2272 sites are compatible with each other, but incompatible with loxP or loxN sites (Lee and Saito, 1988). Cre recombinase
   3933..4521    +  misc_feature   WPRE: woodchuck hepatitis virus posttranscriptional regulatory element
   4562..4769    +  polyA_signal   bGH poly(A) signal: bovine growth hormone polyadenylation signal
   4792..4932    +  repeat_region  AAV2 ITR: inverted terminal repeat of adeno-associated virus serotype 2 inverted
   4937..4988    -  misc_feature   bom (fragment): basis of mobility region from pBR322
   5007..5462    +  rep_origin     f1 ori (sequence partly withheld): f1 bacteriophage origin of replication; arrow indicates direction of (+) strand synthesis
   5463..5512    -  misc_feature   bom (fragment): basis of mobility region from pBR322
   5614..5649    -  CDS            rop (fragment): Rop protein, which maintains plasmids at low copy number; rop
   5744..5848    +  promoter       AmpR promoter: bla
   5849..6709    +  CDS            AmpR: β-lactamase; bla; confers resistance to ampicillin, carbenicillin, and related antibiotics
