[The description below was written by a language model from this plasmid's Addgene catalogue record and pLannotate feature annotations shown in this document.]
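Description:
pAAV[FLEX]-CAG-EGFP-miR-206-sponge is an adeno-associated virus transfer plasmid of about 6.9 kb, built on a pAAV backbone, for Cre-dependent expression of a microRNA sponge in mammalian cells. In bacteria it replicates from a high-copy ColE1/pUC-type origin and is selected with ampicillin through the β-lactamase gene. An f1 phage origin is also present. The expression cassette lies between AAV2 inverted terminal repeats, which allow it to be packaged into recombinant AAV particles. In the sequence annotation the right-hand ITR is detected in full, whereas the left one appears only as short fragments, which is common for these repeat-rich regions.

Transcription is driven by the CAG promoter, annotated here as the CMV enhancer, the chicken β-actin promoter and a chimeric β-actin/β-globin intron. Downstream, the payload sits in reverse orientation between two pairs of incompatible recombination sites, loxP and lox2272, arranged as a FLEX (double-inverted) switch. Without Cre, the EGFP coding sequence is antisense to the promoter and is not expressed. Cre recombination inverts the cassette and locks it in the sense orientation. The synthetic insert combines EGFP with a sponge carrying twelve miR-206 binding sites. The sponge is not annotated separately, but the unannotated stretch next to EGFP within the floxed region is consistent with it lying in the 3′ UTR of the transcript. A WPRE and the bovine growth hormone polyadenylation signal follow the cassette to enhance transcript stability and processing.

Once inverted, the EGFP transcript sequesters miR-206 and so reduces its activity on endogenous targets, while fluorescence marks the Cre-expressing cells. The associated publication concerns microRNA mechanisms in Purkinje cell specification.
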