Addgene plasmid #235154: pAAV[FLEX]-CAG-EGFP-miR-206-sponge
Purpose: Expresses a EGFP-based sponge for miR-206 in a Cre recombinase-dependent manner
Depositing lab: Giordano Lippi. Depositing organization: Scripps California (The Scripps Research Institute). Publication: MicroRNA mechanisms instructing Purkinje cell specification. Zolboot N, Xiao Y, Du JX, Ghanem MM, Choi SY, Junn MJ, Zampa F, Huang Z, MacRae IJ, Lippi G. Neuron. 2025 Apr 1:S0896-6273(25)00181-3. doi: 10.1016/j.neuron.2025.03.009. PubMed 40179877.
Backbone
  Vector backbone: pAAV
  Vector type: AAV
Growth in bacteria
  Bacterial resistance: Ampicillin, 100 μg/mL
  Growth temperature: 37°C
  Growth strain: NEB Stable
  Copy number: High Copy
Gene/Insert
  Gene/Insert name: EGFP/miR-206 sponge with 12x binding sites
  Species: Synthetic
  Promoter: CAG
  Cloning method: Restriction Enzyme; 5′ cloning site FseI (not destroyed); 3′ cloning site AscI (not destroyed)
Terms and licenses: Academic/Nonprofit Terms; Industry Terms: Not Available to Industry
Depositor comments: Please visit https://doi.org/10.1101/2023.09.28.560023 for bioRxiv preprint.
How to cite: pAAV[FLEX]-CAG-EGFP-miR-206-sponge was a gift from Giordano Lippi (Addgene plasmid # 235154 ; http://n2t.net/addgene:235154 ; RRID:Addgene_235154)
